Addgene plasmid #125008: RK5F-YAP8SA
Purpose: express in mammalian cell
Depositing lab: Ruey-Hwa Chen. Depositing organization: Academia Sinica. Publication: LncRNA NORAD is repressed by the YAP pathway and suppresses lung and breast cancer metastasis by sequestering S100P. Tan BS, Yang MC, Singh S, Chou YC, Chen HY, Wang MY, Wang YC, Chen RH. Oncogene. 2019 Jul;38(28):5612-5626. doi: 10.1038/s41388-019-0812-8. Epub 2019 Apr 9. PubMed 30967631.
Backbone
  Vector backbone: RK5
  Backbone size w/o insert (bp): 4700
  Vector type: Mammalian Expression
Growth in bacteria
  Bacterial resistance: Ampicillin, 100 μg/mL
  Growth temperature: 37°C
  Growth strain: DH5alpha
  Copy number: High Copy
Gene/Insert
  Gene/Insert name: YAP8SA
  Species: H. sapiens (human)
  GenBank ID: NM_001130145.3
  Entrez Gene: YAP1 (a.k.a. COB1, YAP, YAP-1, YAP2, YAP65, YKI)
  Promoter: CMV
  Tag / fusion protein: FLAG (C terminal on backbone)
  Cloning method: Restriction Enzyme; 5′ cloning site EcoRI (unknown if destroyed); 3′ cloning site XbaI (unknown if destroyed)
  Sequencing primers: 5′ ccactttgcctttctctcca; 3′ tttgtgaaatttgtgatgctattg
Resource information
  A portion of this plasmid was derived from a plasmid made by: ADDGENE (#33093)
Terms and licenses: Academic/Nonprofit Terms; Industry Terms: Not Available to Industry
How to cite: RK5F-YAP8SA was a gift from Ruey-Hwa Chen (Addgene plasmid # 125008 ; http://n2t.net/addgene:125008 ; RRID:Addgene_125008)
