[The description below was written by a language model from this plasmid's Addgene catalogue record and pLannotate feature annotations shown in this document.]
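Description:
RK5F-YAP8SA is a mammalian expression plasmid built on the RK5 backbone (about 4.7 kb without insert; the sequenced construct is 6,139 nt) that carries a mutant form of human YAP1, the transcriptional co-activator of the Hippo pathway. It is propagated in E. coli as a high-copy plasmid through a ColE1/pUC-type origin and selected with ampicillin via the β-lactamase gene and its own promoter. An M13 phage origin is also present, along with remnants of earlier cloning vectors (fragments of lacZα, lacI, rop and bom, plus the lac promoter, operator and CAP site) that have no evident role in the construct's use.

The expression cassette consists of the CMV immediate early enhancer and promoter, a fragment of CMV intron A and an SP6 promoter upstream of the insert, which could in principle support in vitro transcription. A short fragment annotated as an IgH signal sequence lies just before the coding region and is probably backbone-derived. The YAP1 open reading frame, cloned between EcoRI and XbaI sites, is followed by a backbone-encoded C-terminal FLAG epitope for detection or immunoprecipitation, then an SV40 polyadenylation signal. An SV40 enhancer/early promoter sits downstream, but no mammalian selection marker is annotated, so the plasmid suits transient transfection. The name "8SA" suggests eight serine-to-alanine substitutions, a design commonly used to remove inhibitory phosphorylation sites and make YAP constitutively active, but the record does not list the mutated residues. Part of the plasmid was derived from another deposited plasmid. The associated work concerns YAP pathway repression of the lncRNA NORAD in lung and breast cancer metastasis.
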