Features (pLannotate 1.2.2; 21 found; start..end, strand, type, name):
     14..393     +  enhancer       CMV enhancer: human cytomegalovirus immediate early enhancer
    394..597     +  promoter       CMV promoter: human cytomegalovirus (CMV) immediate early promoter
    733..776     +  intron         CMV intron (fragment): modified intron A from human cytomegalovirus
    828..846     +  promoter       SP6 promoter: promoter for bacteriophage SP6 RNA polymerase
    850..887     +  CDS            IgH signal sequence (fragment): signal sequence from the mouse immunoglobulin heavy chain variable region
    925..2388    +  CDS            YAP1: YAP1_HUMAN - Also known as YAP65. Experimental evidence at protein level: Swiss-Prot protein existence level 1. [Isoform 3]: Activates the C-terminal fragment (CTF) of ERBB4 (isoform 3). From Homo sapiens (Human).
   2407..2427    +  CDS            FLAG (fragment): FLAG® epitope tag, followed by an enterokinase cleavage site
   2452..2586    +  polyA_signal   SV40 poly(A) signal: SV40 polyadenylation signal
   2655..3012    +  promoter       SV40 promoter: SV40 enhancer and early promoter
   3031..3185    +  CDS            lacZα (fragment): LacZα fragment of β-galactosidase; lacZ fragment
   3191..3242    -  misc_feature   bom (fragment): basis of mobility region from pBR322
   3261..3641    +  rep_origin     M13 ori (sequence partly withheld): M13 bacteriophage origin of replication; arrow indicates direction of (+) strand synthesis
   3717..3766    -  misc_feature   bom (fragment): basis of mobility region from pBR322
   3868..3903    -  CDS            rop (fragment): Rop protein, which maintains plasmids at low copy number; rop
   3998..4102    +  promoter       AmpR promoter: bla
   4103..4963    +  CDS            AmpR: β-lactamase; bla; confers resistance to ampicillin, carbenicillin, and related antibiotics
   5134..5722    +  rep_origin     ori: high-copy-number ColE1/pMB1/pBR322/pUC origin of replication
   5905..5997    +  CDS            lacI (fragment): lac repressor; lacI; The lac repressor binds to the lac operator to inhibit transcription in E. coli. This inhibition can be relieved by adding lactose or isopropyl-β-D-thiogalactopyranoside (IPTG).
   6010..6031    +  protein_bind   CAP binding site: CAP binding activates transcription in the presence of cAMP. E. coli catabolite activator protein
   6046..6076    +  promoter       lac promoter: promoter for the E. coli lac operon
   6084..6100    +  protein_bind   lac operator: The lac repressor binds to the lac operator to inhibit transcription in E. coli. This inhibition can be relieved by adding lactose or isopropyl-β-D-thiogalactopyranoside (IPTG). lac repressor encoded by lacI
>Addgene plasmid #125008 | RK5F-YAP8SA | addgene full sequence | sequence record 244600 | Addgene NGS Result
TTCGAGCTCGCCCGACATTGATTATTGACTAGTTATTAATAGTAATCAATTACGGGGTCATTAGTTCATA
GCCCATATATGGAGTTCCGCGTTACATAACTTACGGTAAATGGCCCGCCTGGCTGACCGCCCAACGACCC
CCGCCCATTGACGTCAATAATGACGTATGTTCCCATAGTAACGCCAATAGGGACTTTCCATTGACGTCAA
TGGGTGGAGTATTTACGGTAAACTGCCCACTTGGCAGTACATCAAGTGTATCATATGCCAAGTACGCCCC
CTATTGACGTCAATGACGGTAAATGGCCCGCCTGGCATTATGCCCAGTACATGACCTTATGGGACTTTCC
TACTTGGCAGTACATCTACGTATTAGTCATCGCTATTACCATGGTGATGCGGTTTTGGCAGTACATCAAT
GGGCGTGGATAGCGGTTTGACTCACGGGGATTTCCAAGTCTCCACCCCATTGACGTCAATGGGAGTTTGT
TTTGGCACCAAAATCAACGGGACTTTCCAAAATGTCGTAACAACTCCGCCCCATTGACGCAAATGGGCGG
TAGGCGTGTACGGTGGGAGGTCTATATAAGCAGAGCTCGTTTAGTGAACCGTCAGATCGCCTGGAGACGC
CATCCACGCTGTTTTGACCTCCATAGAAGACACCGGGACCGATCCAGCCTCCGCGGCCGGGAACGGTGCA
TTGGAACGCGGATTCCCCGTGCCAAGAGTGACGTAAGTACCGCCTATAGAGTCTATAGGCCCACCCCCTT
GGCTTCGTTAGAACGCGGCTACAATTAATACATAACCTTATGTATCATACACATACGATTTAGGTGACAC
TATAGAATAACATCCACTTTGCCTTTCTCTCCACAGGTGTCCACTCCCAGGTCCAACTGCACCTCGGTTC
TATCGATTGAATTCATGGATCCCGGGCAGCAGCCGCCGCCTCAACCGGCCCCCCAGGGCCAAGGGCAGCC
GCCTTCGCAGCCCCCGCAGGGGCAGGGCCCGCCGTCCGGACCCGGGCAACCGGCACCCGCGGCGACCCAG
GCGGCGCCGCAGGCACCCCCCGCCGGGCATCAGATCGTGCACGTCCGCGGGGACGCGGAGACCGACCTGG
AGGCGCTCTTCAACGCCGTCATGAACCCCAAGACGGCCAACGTGCCCCAGACCGTGCCCATGAGGCTCCG
GAAGCTGCCCGACTCCTTCTTCAAGCCGCCGGAGCCCAAATCCCACTCCCGACAGGCCGCTACTGATGCA
GGCACTGCAGGAGCCCTGACTCCACAGCATGTTCGAGCTCATGCCGCTCCAGCTGCTCTGCAGTTGGGAG
CTGTTTCTCCTGGGACACTGACCCCCACTGGAGTAGTCTCTGGCCCAGCAGCTACACCCACAGCTCAGCA
TCTTCGACAGGCTGCTTTTGAGATACCTGATGATGTACCTCTGCCAGCAGGTTGGGAGATGGCAAAGACA
TCTTCTGGTCAGAGATACTTCTTAAATCACATCGATCAGACAACAACATGGCAGGACCCCAGGAAGGCCA
TGCTGTCCCAGATGAACGTCACAGCCCCCACCAGTCCACCAGTGCAGCAGAATATGATGAACTCGGCTTC
AGGTCCTCTTCCTGATGGATGGGAACAAGCCATGACTCAGGATGGAGAAATTTACTATATAAACCATAAG
AACAAGACCACCTCTTGGCTAGACCCAAGGCTTGACCCTCGTTTTGCCATGAACCAGAGAATCAGTCAGA
GTGCTCCAGTGAAACAGCCACCACCCCTGGCTCCCCAGAGCCCACAGGGAGGCGTCATGGGTGGCAGCAA
CTCCAACCAGCAGCAACAGATGCGACTGCAGCAACTGCAGATGGAGAAGGAGAGGCTGCGGCTGAAACAG
CAAGAACTGCTTCGGCAGGAGTTAGCCCTGCGTAGCCAGTTACCAACACTGGAGCAGGATGGTGGGACTC
AAAATCCAGTGTCTTCTCCCGGGATGTCTCAGGAATTGAGAACAATGACGACCAATAGCTCAGATCCTTT
CCTTAACAGTGGCACCTATCACTCTCGAGATGAGGCTACAGACAGTGGACTAAGCATGAGCAGCTACAGT
GTCCCTCGAACCCCAGATGACTTCCTGAACAGTGTGGATGAGATGGATACAGGTGATACTATCAACCAAA
GCACCCTGCCCTCACAGCAGAACCGTTTCCCAGACTACCTTGAAGCCATTCCTGGGACAAATGTGGACCT
TGGAACACTGGAAGGAGATGGAATGAACATAGAAGGAGAGGAGCTGATGCCAAGTCTGCAGGAAGCTTTG
AGTTCTGACATCCTTAATGACATGGAGTCTGTTTTGGCTGCCACCAAGCTAGATAAAGAAAGCTTTCTTA
CATGGTTATCTAGAGTCGACATGGACTACAAGGACGACGACGACAAGTGATAAGCTTGGCCGCCATGGCC
CAACTTGTTTATTGCAGCTTATAATGGTTACAAATAAAGCAATAGCATCACAAATTTCACAAATAAAGCA
TTTTTTTCACTGCATTCTAGTTGTGGTTTGTCCAAACTCATCAATGTATCTTATCATGTCTGGATCGGGA
ATTAATTCGGCGCAGCACCATGGCCTGAAATAACCTCTGAAAGAGGAACTTGGTTAGGTACCTTCTGAGG
CGGAAAGAACCAGCTGTGGAATGTGTGTCAGTTAGGGTGTGGAAAGTCCCCAGGCTCCCCAGCAGGCAGA
AGTATGCAAAGCATGCATCTCAATTAGTCAGCAACCAGGTGTGGAAAGTCCCCAGGCTCCCCAGCAGGCA
GAAGTATGCAAAGCATGCATCTCAATTAGTCAGCAACCATAGTCCCGCCCCTAACTCCGCCCATCCCGCC
CCTAACTCCGCCCAGTTCCGCCCATTCTCCGCCCCATGGCTGACTAATTTTTTTTATTTATGCAGAGGCC
GAGGCCGCCTCGGCCTCTGAGCTATTCCAGAAGTAGTGAGGAGGCTTTTTTGGAGGCCTAGGCTTTTGCA
AAAAGCTGTTAACAGCTTGGCACTGGCCGTCGTTTTACAACGTCGTGACTGGGAAAACCCTGGCGTTACC
CAACTTAATCGCCTTGCAGCACATCCCCCTTTCGCCAGCTGGCGTAATAGCGAAGAGGCCCGCACCGATC
GCCCTTCCCAACAGTTGCGCAGCCTGAATGGCGAATGGCGCCTGATGCGGTATTTTCTCCTTACGCATCT
GTGCGGTATTTCACACCGCATA
[142 nt withheld, positions 3243-3384]
C
[141 nt withheld, positions 3386-3526]
CCTTTGACGTTGGAGTCCACGTTCTTT
[37 nt withheld, positions 3554-3590]
ACCCTATCTCGGGCTATTCTTTTGATTTATAAGGGATTTTGCCGATTTCGGCCTATTGGTTAAAAAATGA
GCTGATTTAACAAAAATTTAACGCGAATTTTAACAAAATATTAACGTTTACAATTTTATGGTGCACTCTC
AGTACAATCTGCTCTGATGCCGCATAGTTAAGCCAGCCCCGACACCCGCCAACACCCGCTGACGCGCCCT
GACGGGCTTGTCTGCTCCCGGCATCCGCTTACAGACAAGCTGTGACCGTCTCCGGGAGCTGCATGTGTCA
GAGGTTTTCACCGTCATCACCGAAACGCGCGAGACGAAAGGGCCTCGTGATACGCCTATTTTTATAGGTT
AATGTCATGATAATAATGGTTTCTTAGACGTCAGGTGGCACTTTTCGGGGAAATGTGCGCGGAACCCCTA
TTTGTTTATTTTTCTAAATACATTCAAATATGTATCCGCTCATGAGACAATAACCCTGATAAATGCTTCA
ATAATATTGAAAAAGGAAGAGTATGAGTATTCAACATTTCCGTGTCGCCCTTATTCCCTTTTTTGCGGCA
TTTTGCCTTCCTGTTTTTGCTCACCCAGAAACGCTGGTGAAAGTAAAAGATGCTGAAGATCAGTTGGGTG
CACGAGTGGGTTACATCGAACTGGATCTCAACAGCGGTAAGATCCTTGAGAGTTTTCGCCCCGAAGAACG
TTTTCCAATGATGAGCACTTTTAAAGTTCTGCTATGTGGCGCGGTATTATCCCGTATTGACGCCGGGCAA
GAGCAACTCGGTCGCCGCATACACTATTCTCAGAATGACTTGGTTGAGTACTCACCAGTCACAGAAAAGC
ATCTTACGGATGGCATGACAGTAAGAGAATTATGCAGTGCTGCCATAACCATGAGTGATAACACTGCGGC
CAACTTACTTCTGACAACGATCGGAGGACCGAAGGAGCTAACCGCTTTTTTGCACAACATGGGGGATCAT
GTAACTCGCCTTGATCGTTGGGAACCGGAGCTGAATGAAGCCATACCAAACGACGAGCGTGACACCACGA
TGCCTGTAGCAATGGCAACAACGTTGCGCAAACTATTAACTGGCGAACTACTTACTCTAGCTTCCCGGCA
ACAATTAATAGACTGGATGGAGGCGGATAAAGTTGCAGGACCACTTCTGCGCTCGGCCCTTCCGGCTGGC
TGGTTTATTGCTGATAAATCTGGAGCCGGTGAGCGTGGGTCTCGCGGTATCATTGCAGCACTGGGGCCAG
ATGGTAAGCCCTCCCGTATCGTAGTTATCTACACGACGGGGAGTCAGGCAACTATGGATGAACGAAATAG
ACAGATCGCTGAGATAGGTGCCTCACTGATTAAGCATTGGTAACTGTCAGACCAAGTTTACTCATATATA
CTTTAGATTGATTTAAAACTTCATTTTTAATTTAAAAGGATCTAGGTGAAGATCCTTTTTGATAATCTCA
TGACCAAAATCCCTTAACGTGAGTTTTCGTTCCACTGAGCGTCAGACCCCGTAGAAAAGATCAAAGGATC
TTCTTGAGATCCTTTTTTTCTGCGCGTAATCTGCTGCTTGCAAACAAAAAAACCACCGCTACCAGCGGTG
GTTTGTTTGCCGGATCAAGAGCTACCAACTCTTTTTCCGAAGGTAACTGGCTTCAGCAGAGCGCAGATAC
CAAATACTGTTCTTCTAGTGTAGCCGTAGTTAGGCCACCACTTCAAGAACTCTGTAGCACCGCCTACATA
CCTCGCTCTGCTAATCCTGTTACCAGTGGCTGCTGCCAGTGGCGATAAGTCGTGTCTTACCGGGTTGGAC
TCAAGACGATAGTTACCGGATAAGGCGCAGCGGTCGGGCTGAACGGGGGGTTCGTGCACACAGCCCAGCT
TGGAGCGAACGACCTACACCGAACTGAGATACCTACAGCGTGAGCTATGAGAAAGCGCCACGCTTCCCGA
AGGGAGAAAGGCGGACAGGTATCCGGTAAGCGGCAGGGTCGGAACAGGAGAGCGCACGAGGGAGCTTCCA
GGGGGAAACGCCTGGTATCTTTATAGTCCTGTCGGGTTTCGCCACCTCTGACTTGAGCGTCGATTTTTGT
GATGCTCGTCAGGGGGGCGGAGCCTATGGAAAAACGCCAGCAACGCGGCCTTTTTACGGTTCCTGGCCTT
TTGCTGGCCTTTTGCTCACATGTTCTTTCCTGCGTTATCCCCTGATTCTGTGGATAACCGTATTACCGCC
TTTGAGTGAGCTGATACCGCTCGCCGCAGCCGAACGACCGAGCGCAGCGAGTCAGTGAGCGAGGAAGCGG
AAGAGCGCCCAATACGCAAACCGCCTCTCCCCGCGCGTTGGCCGATTCATTAATGCAGCTGGCACGACAG
GTTTCCCGACTGGAAAGCGGGCAGTGAGCGCAACGCAATTAATGTGAGTTAGCTCACTCATTAGGCACCC
CAGGCTTTACACTTTATGCTTCCGGCTCGTATGTTGTGTGGAATTGTGAGCGGATAACAATTTCACACAG
GAAACAGCTATGACATGATTACGAATTAA
