>Addgene plasmid #125008 | RK5F-YAP8SA | depositor partial sequence | sequence record 239149 | Forward primer
GGCTCCATGTCACTGCACCTCGGTTCTATCGATTGAATTCATGGATCCCGGGCAGCAGCCGCCGCCTCAA
CCGGCCCCCCAGGGCCAAGGGCAGCCGCCTTCGCAGCCCCCGCAGGGGCAGGGCCCGCCGTCCGGACCCG
GGCAACCGGCACCCGCGGCGACCCAGGCGGCGCCGCAGGCACCCCCCGCCGGGCATCAGATCGTGCACGT
CCGCGGGGACGCGGAGACCGACCTGGAGGCGCTCTTCAACGCCGTCATGAACCCCAAGACGGCCAACGTG
CCCCAGACCGTGCCCATGAGGCTCCGGAAGCTGCCCGACTCCTTCTTCAAGCCGCCGGAGCCCAAATCCC
ACTCCCGACAGGCCGCTACTGATGCAGGCACTGCAGGAGCCCTGACTCCACAGCATGTTCGAGCTCATGC
CGCTCCAGCTGCTCTGCAGTTGGGAGCTGTTTCTCCTGGGACACTGACCCCCACTGGAGTAGTCTCTGGC
CCAGCAGCTACACCCACAGCTCAGCATCTTCGACAGGCTGCTTTTGAGATACCTGATGATGTACCTCTGC
CAGCAGGTTGGGAGATGGCAAAGACATCTTCTGGTCAGAGATACTTCTTAAATCACATCGATCAGACAAC
AACATGGCAGGACCCCAGGAAGGCCATGCTGTCCCAGATGAACGTCACAGCCCCCACCAGTCCACCAGTG
CAGCAGAATATGATGAACTCGGCTTCAGGTCCTCTTCCTGATGGATGGGAACAAGCCATGACTCAGGATG
GAGAAATTTACTATATAAACCATAAGAACAAGACCACCTCTTGGCTAGACCCAAGGCTTGACCCTCGTTT
TGCCATGAACCAGAGAATCAGTCAGAGTGCTCCAGTGAAACAGCCACCACCCCTGGCTCCCCAGAGCCCA
CAGGGAGGCGTCATGGGTGGCAGCAACTCCAACCAGCAGCAACAGATGCGACTGCAGCAACTGCAGATGG
AGAAGGAGAGGCTGCGGCTGAACAGCAAGAACTGCTTCGGCAGGAGTTAGCCCTGCGTAGCCAGTTACCA
